>Addgene plasmid #222836 | pHEE-R-kan5A9si | addgene full sequence | sequence record 446487 | Addgene NGS Result
GTTTACCCGCCAATATATCCTGTCAAACACTGATAGTTTCTTGAAACCAAATTAACATAGGGTTTTTATT
TAAATAAAAGTTTAACCTTCTTTTTAAAAAATTGTTCATAGTGTCATGTCAGAACAAGAGCTACAAATCA
CACATAGCATGCATAAGCGGAGCTATGATGAGTGGTATTGTTTTGTTCGTCACTTGTCACTCTTTTCCAA
CACATAATCCCGACAACAACGTAAGAGCATCTCTCTCTCTCCACACACACTCATGCATGCATGCATTCTT
ACACGTGATTGCCATGCAAATCTCCTTTCTCACCTATAAATACAAACCAACCCTTCACTACACTCTTCAC
TCAAACCAAAACAAGAAAACATACACAAATAGCAAAACAAGGGCGAATTCTCAACACAACATATACAAAA
CAAACGAATCTCAAGCAATCAAGCATTCTACTTCTATTGCAGCAATTTAAATCATTTCTTTTAAAGCAAA
AGCAATTTTCTGAAAATTTTCACCATTTACGAACGATAGCATGGTGAGCAAGGGCGAGGAGGATAACATG
GCCATCATCAAGGAGTTCATGCGCTTCAAGGTGCACATGGAGGGCTCCGTGAACGGCCACGAGTTCGAGA
TCGAGGGCGAGGGCGAGGGCCGCCCCTACGAGGGCACCCAGACCGCCAAGCTGAAGGTGACCAAGGGTGG
CCCCCTGCCCTTCGCCTGGGACATCCTGTCCCCTCAGTTCATGTACGGCTCCAAGGCCTACGTGAAGCAC
CCCGCCGACATCCCCGACTACTTGAAGCTGTCCTTCCCCGAGGGCTTCAAGTGGGAGCGCGTGATGAACT
TCGAGGACGGCGGCGTGGTGACCGTGACCCAGGACTCCTCCCTGCAGGACGGCGAGTTCATCTACAAGGT
GAAGCTGCGCGGCACCAACTTCCCCTCCGACGGCCCCGTAATGCAGAAGAAGACCATGGGCTGGGAGGCC
TCCTCCGAGCGGATGTACCCCGAGGACGGCGCCCTGAAGGGCGAGATCAAGCAGAGGCTGAAGCTGAAGG
ACGGCGGCCACTACGACGCTGAGGTCAAGACCACCTACAAGGCCAAGAAGCCCGTGCAGCTGCCCGGCGC
CTACAACGTCAACATCAAGTTGGACATCACCTCCCACAACGAGGACTACACCATCGTGGAACAGTACGAA
CGCGCCGAGGGCCGCCACTCCACCGGCGGCATGGACGAGCTGTACAAGAAGGACGAGCTGTAAGCGCCGC
CCGGCTGCATCGCTGAAATCACCAGTCTCTCTCTACAAATCTATCTCTCTCTATAATAATGTGTGAGTAG
TTCCCAGATAAGGGAATTAGGGTTCTTATAGGGTTTCGCTCATGTGTTGAGCATATAAGAAACCCTTAGT
ATGTATTTGTATTTGTAAAATACTTCTATCAATAAAATTTCTAATTCCTAAAACCAAAATCCAGTGGTAC
CAAGCTTCGACTTGCCTTCCGCACAATACATCATTTCTTCTTAGCTTTTTTTCTTCTTCTTCGTTCATAC
AGTTTTTTTTTGTTTATCAGCTTACATTTTCTTGAACCGTAGCTTTCGTTTTCTTCTTTTTAACTTTCCA
TTCGGAGTTTTTGTATCTTGTTTCATAGTTTGTCCCAGGATTAGAATGATTAGGCATCGAACCTTCAAGA
ATTTGATTGAATAAAACATCTTCATTCTTAAGATATGAAGATAATCTTCAAAAGGCCCCTGGGAATCTGA
AAGAAGAGAAGCAGGCCCATTTATATGGGAAAGAACAATAGTATTTCTTATATAGGCCCATTTAAGTTGA
AAACAATCTTCAAAAGTCCCACATCGCTTAGATAAGAAAACGAAGCTGAGTTTATATACAGCTAGAGTCG
AAGTAGTGATTGGGAGACCAACCCAGTGGACATAAGCCTGTTCGGTTCGTAAGCTGTAATGCAAGTAGCG
TATGCGCTCACGCAACTGGTCCAGAACCTTGACCGAACGCAGCGGTGGTAACGGCGCAGTGGCGGTTTTC
ATGGCTTGTTATGACTGTTTTTTTGGGGTACAGTCTATGCCTCGGGCATCCAAGCAGCAAGCGCGTTACG
CCGTGGGTCGATGTTTGATGTTATGGAGCAGCAACGATGTTACGCAGCAGGGCAGTCGCCCTAAAACAAA
GTTAAACATCATGGGGGAAGCGGTGATCGCCGAAGTATCGACTCAACTATCAGAGGTAGTTGGCGTCATC
GAGCGCCATCTCGAACCGACGTTGCTGGCCGTACATTTGTACGGCTCCGCAGTGGATGGCGGCCTGAAGC
CACACAGTGATATTGATTTGCTGGTTACGGTGACCGTAAGGCTTGATGAAACAACGCGGCGAGCTTTGAT
CAACGACCTTTTGGAAACTTCGGCTTCCCCTGGAGAGAGCGAGATTCTCCGCGCTGTAGAAGTCACCATT
GTTGTGCACGACGACATCATTCCGTGGCGTTATCCAGCTAAGCGCGAACTGCAATTTGGAGAATGGCAGC
GCAATGACATTCTTGCAGGTATCTTCGAGCCAGCCACGATCGACATTGATCTGGCTATCTTGCTGACAAA
AGCAAGAGAACATAGCGTTGCCTTGGTAGGTCCAGCGGCGGAGGAACTCTTTGATCCGGTTCCTGAACAG
GATCTATTTGAGGCGCTAAATGAAACCTTAACGCTATGGAACTCGCCGCCCGACTGGGCTGGCGATGAGC
GAAATGTAGTGCTTACGTTGTCCCGCATTTGGTACAGCGCAGTAACCGGCAAAATCGCGCCGAAGGATGT
CGCTGCCGACTGGGCAATGGAGCGCCTGCCGGCCCAGTATCAGCCCGTCATACTTGAAGCTAGACAGGCT
TATCTTGGACAAGAAGAAGATCGCTTGGCCTCGCGCGCAGATCAGTTGGAAGAATTTGTCCACTACGTGA
AAGGCGAGATCACCAAGGTAGTCGGCAAATAATGTCTAGCTAGAAATTCGTTCAAGCCGACGCCGCTTCG
CGGCGCGGCTTAACTCAAGCGTTAGATGCACTAAGCACATAATTGCTCACAGCCAAACTATCAGGTCAAG
TCTGCTTTTATTATTTTTAAGCGTGCATAATAAGCCGGTCTCGGTTTTAGAGCTAGAAATAGCAAGTTAA
AATAAGGCTAGTCCGTTATCAACTTGAAAAAGTGGCACCGAGTCGGTGCTTTTTTTTGCAAAATTTTCCA
GATCGATTTCTTCTTCCTCTGTTCTTCGGCGTTCAATTTCTGGGGTTTTCTCTTCGTTTTCTGTAACTGA
AACCTAAAATTTGACCTAAAAAAAATCTCAAATAATATGATTCAGTGGTTTTGTACTTTTCAGTTAGTTG
AGTTTTGCAGTTCCGATGAGATAAACCAATACCATGGTTATACTAGTCTCAACTTTTGATTCGCTATTTG
CAGTGCACCTGTGGCGTTCATCACATCTTTTGTGACACTGTTTGCACTGGTCATTGCTATTACAAAGGAC
CTTCCTGATGTTGAAGGAGATCGAAAGTAAGTAACTGCACGCATAACCATTTTCTTTCCGCTCTTTGGCT
CAATCCATTTGACAGTCAAAGACAATGTTTAACCAGCTCCGTTTGATATATTGTCTTTATGTGTTTGTTC
AAGCATGTTTAGTTAATCATGCCTTTGATTGATCTTGAATAGGTTCCAAATATCAACCCTGGCAACAAAA
CTTGGAGTGAGAAACATTGCATTCCTCGGTTCTGGACTTCTGCTAGTAAATTATGTTTCAGCCATATCAC
TAGCTTTCTACATGCCTCAGGTGAATTCATCTATTTCCGTCTTAACTATTTCGGTTAATTAAAGCACGAA
CACCATTACTGCATGTAGAAGCTTGATAAACTATCGCCACCAATTTATTTTTGTTGCGATATTGTTACTT
TCCTCAGTATGCAGCTTTGAAAAGACCAACCCTCTTATCCTTTAACAATGAACAGGTTTTTAGAGGTAGC
TTGATGATTCCTGCACATGTGATCTTGGCTTCAGGCTTAATTTTCCAGGTAAAGCATTATGAGATACTCT
TATATCTCTTACATACTTTTGAGATAATGCACAAGAACTTCATAACTATATGCTTTAGTTTCTGCATTTG
ACACTGCCAAATTCATTAATCTCTAATATCTTTGTTGTTGATCTTTGGTAGACATGGGTACTAGAAAAAG
CAAACTACACCAAGGTAAAATACTTTTGTACAAACATAAACTCGTTATCACGGAACATCAATGGAGTGTA
TATCTAACGGAGTGTAGAAACATTTGATTATTGCAGGAAGCTATCTCAGGATATTATCGGTTTATATGGA
ATCTCTTCTACGCAGAGTATCTGTTATTCCCCTTCCTCTAGCTTTCAATTTCATGGTGAGGATATGCAGT
TTTCTTTGTATATCATTCTTCTTCTTCTTTGTAGCTTGGAGTCAAAATCGGTTCCTTCATGTACATACAT
CAAGGATATGTCCTTCTGAATTTTTATATCTTGCAATAAAAATGCTTGTACCAATTGAAACACCAGCTTT
TTGAGTTCTATGATCACTGACTTGGTTCTAACCAAAAAAAAAAAAATGTTTAATTTACATATCTAAAAGT
AGGTTTAGGGAAACCTAAACAGTAAAATATTTGTATATTATTCGAATTTCACTCATCATAAAAACTTAAA
TTGCACCATAAAATTTTGTTTTACTATTAATGATGTAATTTGTGTAACTTAAGATAAAAATAATATTCCG
TAAGTTAACCGGCTAAAACCACGTATAAACCAGGGAACCTGTTAAACCGGTTCTTTACTGGATAAAGAAA
TGAAAGCCCATGTAGACAGCTCCATTAGAGCCCAAACCCTAAATTTCTCATCTATATAAAAGGAGTGACA
TTAGGGTTTTTGTTCGTCCTCTTAAAGCTTCTCGTTTTCTCTGCCGTCTCTCTCATTCGCGCGACGCAAA
CGATCTTCAGGTGATCTTCTTTCTCCAAATCCTCTCTCATAACTCTGATTTCGTACTTGTGTATTTGAGC
TCACGCTCTGTTTCTCTCACCACAGCCTCTAGATGCAGCCTTCTCTTAAACGTATGAAAATTGAGCCATC
TTCTCAAAAGGTAAATTTCTGTGTTCCTTATTCTCTCAAAATCTTCGATTTTGTTTTCGTTCGATCCCAA
TTTCGTATATGTTCTTTGGTTTAGATTCTGTTAATCTTAGATCGAAGACGATTTTCTGGGTTTGATCGTT
AGATATCATCTTAATTCTCGATTAGGGTTTCATAGATATCATCCGATTTGTTCAAATAATTTGAGTTTTG
TCGAATAATTACTCTTCGATTTGTGATTTCTATCTAGATCTGGTGTTAGTTTCTAGTTTGTGCGATCGAA
TTTGTCGATTAATCTGAGTTTTTCTGATTAACAGATGGATTACAAGGACCACGACGGGGATTACAAGGAC
CACGACATTGATTACAAGGATGATGATGACAAGATGGCTCCGAAGAAGAAGAGGAAGGTTGGCATCCACG
GGGTGCCAGCTGCTGACAAGAAGTACTCGATCGGCCTCGATATTGGGACTAACTCTGTTGGCTGGGCCGT
GATCACCGACGAGTACAAGGTGCCCTCAAAGAAGTTCAAGGTCCTGGGCAACACCGATCGGCATTCCATC
AAGAAGAATCTCATTGGCGCTCTCCTGTTCGACAGCGGCGAGACGGCTGAGGCTACGCGGCTCAAGCGCA
CCGCCCGCAGGCGGTACACGCGCAGGAAGAATCGCATCTGCTACCTGCAGGAGATTTTCTCCAACGAGAT
GGCGAAGGTTGACGATTCTTTCTTCCACAGGCTGGAGGAGTCATTCCTCGTGGAGGAGGATAAGAAGCAC
GAGCGGCATCCAATCTTCGGCAACATTGTCGACGAGGTTGCCTACCACGAGAAGTACCCTACGATCTACC
ATCTGCGGAAGAAGCTCGTGGACTCCACAGATAAGGCGGACCTCCGCCTGATCTACCTCGCTCTGGCCCA
CATGATTAAGTTCAGGGGCCATTTCCTGATCGAGGGGGATCTCAACCCGGACAATAGCGATGTTGACAAG
CTGTTCATCCAGCTCGTGCAGACGTACAACCAGCTCTTCGAGGAGAACCCCATTAATGCGTCAGGCGTCG
ACGCGAAGGCTATCCTGTCCGCTAGGCTCTCGAAGTCTCGGCGCCTCGAGAACCTGATCGCCCAGCTGCC
GGGCGAGAAGAAGAACGGCCTGTTCGGGAATCTCATTGCGCTCAGCCTGGGGCTCACGCCCAACTTCAAG
TCGAATTTCGATCTCGCTGAGGACGCCAAGCTGCAGCTCTCCAAGGACACATACGACGATGACCTGGATA
ACCTCCTGGCCCAGATCGGCGATCAGTACGCGGACCTGTTCCTCGCTGCCAAGAATCTGTCGGACGCCAT
CCTCCTGTCTGATATTCTCAGGGTGAACACCGAGATTACGAAGGCTCCGCTCTCAGCCTCCATGATCAAG
CGCTACGACGAGCACCATCAGGATCTGACCCTCCTGAAGGCGCTGGTCAGGCAGCAGCTCCCCGAGAAGT
ACAAGGAGATCTTCTTCGATCAGTCGAAGAACGGCTACGCTGGGTACATTGACGGCGGGGCCTCTCAGGA
GGAGTTCTACAAGTTCATCAAGCCGATTCTGGAGAAGATGGACGGCACGGAGGAGCTGCTGGTGAAGCTC
AATCGCGAGGACCTCCTGAGGAAGCAGCGGACATTCGATAACGGCAGCATCCCACACCAGATTCATCTCG
GGGAGCTGCACGCTATCCTGAGGAGGCAGGAGGACTTCTACCCTTTCCTCAAGGATAACCGCGAGAAGAT
CGAGAAGATTCTGACTTTCAGGATCCCGTACTACGTCGGCCCACTCGCTAGGGGCAACTCCCGCTTCGCT
TGGATGACCCGCAAGTCAGAGGAGACGATCACGCCGTGGAACTTCGAGGAGGTGGTCGACAAGGGCGCTA
GCGCTCAGTCGTTCATCGAGAGGATGACGAATTTCGACAAGAACCTGCCAAATGAGAAGGTGCTCCCTAA
GCACTCGCTCCTGTACGAGTACTTCACAGTCTACAACGAGCTGACTAAGGTGAAGTATGTGACCGAGGGC
ATGAGGAAGCCGGCTTTCCTGTCTGGGGAGCAGAAGAAGGCCATCGTGGACCTCCTGTTCAAGACCAACC
GGAAGGTCACGGTTAAGCAGCTCAAGGAGGACTACTTCAAGAAGATTGAGTGCTTCGATTCGGTCGAGAT
CTCTGGCGTTGAGGACCGCTTCAACGCCTCCCTGGGGACCTACCACGATCTCCTGAAGATCATTAAGGAT
AAGGACTTCCTGGACAACGAGGAGAATGAGGATATCCTCGAGGACATTGTGCTGACACTCACTCTGTTCG
AGGACCGGGAGATGATCGAGGAGCGCCTGAAGACTTACGCCCATCTCTTCGATGACAAGGTCATGAAGCA
GCTCAAGAGGAGGAGGTACACCGGCTGGGGGAGGCTGAGCAGGAAGCTCATCAACGGCATTCGGGACAAG
CAGTCCGGGAAGACGATCCTCGACTTCCTGAAGAGCGATGGCTTCGCGAACCGCAATTTCATGCAGCTGA
TTCACGATGACAGCCTCACATTCAAGGAGGATATCCAGAAGGCTCAGGTGAGCGGCCAGGGGGACTCGCT
GCACGAGCATATCGCGAACCTCGCTGGCTCGCCAGCTATCAAGAAGGGGATTCTGCAGACCGTGAAGGTT
GTGGACGAGCTGGTGAAGGTCATGGGCAGGCACAAGCCTGAGAACATCGTCATTGAGATGGCCCGGGAGA
ATCAGACCACGCAGAAGGGCCAGAAGAACTCACGCGAGAGGATGAAGAGGATCGAGGAGGGCATTAAGGA
GCTGGGGTCCCAGATCCTCAAGGAGCACCCGGTGGAGAACACGCAGCTGCAGAATGAGAAGCTCTACCTG
TACTACCTCCAGAATGGCCGCGATATGTATGTGGACCAGGAGCTGGATATTAACAGGCTCAGCGATTACG
ACGTCGATCATATCGTTCCACAGTCATTCCTGAAGGATGACTCCATTGACAACAAGGTCCTCACCAGGTC
GGACAAGAACCGGGGCAAGTCTGATAATGTTCCTTCAGAGGAGGTCGTTAAGAAGATGAAGAACTACTGG
CGCCAGCTCCTGAATGCCAAGCTGATCACGCAGCGGAAGTTCGATAACCTCACAAAGGCTGAGAGGGGCG
GGCTCTCTGAGCTGGACAAGGCGGGCTTCATCAAGAGGCAGCTGGTCGAGACACGGCAGATCACTAAGCA
CGTTGCGCAGATTCTCGACTCACGGATGAACACTAAGTACGATGAGAATGACAAGCTGATCCGCGAGGTG
AAGGTCATCACCCTGAAGTCAAAGCTCGTCTCCGACTTCAGGAAGGATTTCCAGTTCTACAAGGTTCGGG
AGATCAACAATTACCACCATGCCCATGACGCGTACCTGAACGCGGTGGTCGGCACAGCTCTGATCAAGAA
GTACCCAAAGCTCGAGAGCGAGTTCGTGTACGGGGACTACAAGGTTTACGATGTGAGGAAGATGATCGCC
AAGTCGGAGCAGGAGATTGGCAAGGCTACCGCCAAGTACTTCTTCTACTCTAACATTATGAATTTCTTCA
AGACAGAGATCACTCTGGCCAATGGCGAGATCCGGAAGCGCCCCCTCATCGAGACGAACGGCGAGACGGG
GGAGATCGTGTGGGACAAGGGCAGGGATTTCGCGACCGTCAGGAAGGTTCTCTCCATGCCACAAGTGAAT
ATCGTCAAGAAGACAGAGGTCCAGACTGGCGGGTTCTCTAAGGAGTCAATTCTGCCTAAGCGGAACAGCG
ACAAGCTCATCGCCCGCAAGAAGGACTGGGATCCGAAGAAGTACGGCGGGTTCGACAGCCCCACTGTGGC
CTACTCGGTCCTGGTTGTGGCGAAGGTTGAGAAGGGCAAGTCCAAGAAGCTCAAGAGCGTGAAGGAGCTG
CTGGGGATCACGATTATGGAGCGCTCCAGCTTCGAGAAGAACCCGATCGATTTCCTGGAGGCGAAGGGCT
ACAAGGAGGTGAAGAAGGACCTGATCATTAAGCTCCCCAAGTACTCACTCTTCGAGCTGGAGAACGGCAG
GAAGCGGATGCTGGCTTCCGCTGGCGAGCTGCAGAAGGGGAACGAGCTGGCTCTGCCGTCCAAGTATGTG
AACTTCCTCTACCTGGCCTCCCACTACGAGAAGCTCAAGGGCAGCCCCGAGGACAACGAGCAGAAGCAGC
TGTTCGTCGAGCAGCACAAGCATTACCTCGACGAGATCATTGAGCAGATTTCCGAGTTCTCCAAGCGCGT
GATCCTGGCCGACGCGAATCTGGATAAGGTCCTCTCCGCGTACAACAAGCACCGCGACAAGCCAATCAGG
GAGCAGGCTGAGAATATCATTCATCTCTTCACCCTGACGAACCTCGGCGCCCCTGCTGCTTTCAAGTACT
TCGACACAACTATCGATCGCAAGAGGTACACAAGCACTAAGGAGGTCCTGGACGCGACCCTCATCCACCA
GTCGATTACCGGCCTCTACGAGACGCGCATCGACCTGTCTCAGCTCGGGGGCGACAAGCGGCCAGCGGCG
ACGAAGAAGGCGGGGCAGGCGAAGAAGAAGAAGTGAGCTCAGAGCTTTCGTTCGTATCATCGGTTTCGAC
AACGTTCGTCAAGTTCAATGCATCAGTTTCATTGCGCACACACCAGAATCCTACTGAGTTTGAGTATTAT
GGCATTGGGAAAACTGTTTTTCTTGTACCATTTGTTGTGCTTGTAATTTACTGTGTTTTTTATTCGGTTT
TCGCTATCGAACTGTGAAATGGAAATGGATGGAGAAGAGTTAATGAATGATATGGTCCTTTTGTTCATTC
TCAAATTAATATTATTTGTTTTTTCTCTTATTTGTTGTGTGTTGAATTTGAAATTATAAGAGATATGCAA
ACATTTTGTTTTGAGTAAAAATGTGTCAAATCGTGGCCTCTAATGACCGAAGTTAATATGAGGAGTAAAA
CACTTGTAGTTGTACCATTATGCTTATTCACTAGGCAACAAATATATTTTCAGACCTAGAAAAGCTGCAA
ATGTTACTGAATACAAGTATGTCCTCTTGTGTTTTAGACATTTATGAACTTTCCTTTATGTAATTTTCCA
GAATCCTTGTCAGATTCTAATCATTGCTTTATAATTATAGTTATACTCATGGATTTGTAGTTGAGTATGA
AAATATTTTTTAATGCATTTTATGACTTGCCAATTGGGCGTAATCATGGTCATAGCTGTTTCCTGTGTGA
AATTGTTATCCGCTCACAATTCCACACAACATACGAGCCGGAAGCATAAAGTGTAAAGCCTGGGGTGCCT
AATGAGTGAGCTAACTCACATTAATTGCGTTGCGCTCACTGCCCGCTTTCCAGTCGGGAAACCTGTCGTG
CCAGCTGCATTAATGAATCGGCCAACGCGCGGGGAGAGGCGGTTTGCGTATTGGCTAGAGCAGCTTGCCA
ACATGGTGGAGCACGACACTCTCGTCTACTCCAAGAATATCAAAGATACAGTCTCAGAAGACCAAAGGGC
TATTGAGACTTTTCAACAAAGGGTAATATCGGGAAACCTCCTCGGATTCCATTGCCCAGCTATCTGTCAC
TTCATCAAAAGGACAGTAGAAAAGGAAGGTGGCACCTACAAATGCCATCATTGCGATAAAGGAAAGGCTA
TCGTTCAAGATGCCTCTGCCGACAGTGGTCCCAAAGATGGACCCCCACCCACGAGGAGCATCGTGGAAAA
AGAAGACGTTCCAACCACGTCTTCAAAGCAAGTGGATTGATGTGAACATGGTGGAGCACGACACTCTCGT
CTACTCCAAGAATATCAAAGATACAGTCTCAGAAGACCAAAGGGCTATTGAGACTTTTCAACAAAGGGTA
ATATCGGGAAACCTCCTCGGATTCCATTGCCCAGCTATCTGTCACTTCATCAAAAGGACAGTAGAAAAGG
AAGGTGGCACCTACAAATGCCATCATTGCGATAAAGGAAAGGCTATCGTTCAAGATGCCTCTGCCGACAG
TGGTCCCAAAGATGGACCCCCACCCACGAGGAGCATCGTGGAAAAAGAAGACGTTCCAACCACGTCTTCA
AAGCAAGTGGATTGATGTGATATCTCCACTGACGTAAGGGATGACGCACAATCCCACTATCCTTCGCAAG
ACCCTTCCTCTATATAAGGAAGTTCATTTCATTTGGAGAGGACACGCTGAAATCACCAGTCTCTCTCTAC
AAATCTATCTCTCTCGAGCTTTCGCAGATCTGTCGATCGACCATGGGGATTGAACAAGATGGATTGCACG
CAGGTTCTCCGGCCGCTTGGGTGGAGAGGCTATTCGGCTATGACTGGGCACAACAGACAATCGGCTGCTC
TGATGCCGCCGTGTTTCGGCTGTCAGCGCAGGGGCGCCCGGTTCTTTTTGTCAAGACCGACCTGTCCGGT
GCCCTGAATGAACTCCAGGACGAGGCAGCGCGGCTATCGTGGCTGGCCACGACGGGCGTTCCTTGCGCAG
CTGTGCTCGACGTTGTCACTGAAGCGGGAAGGGACTGGCTGCTATTGGGCGAAGTGCCGGGGCAGGATCT
CCTGTCATCTCACCTTGCTCCTGCCGAGAAAGTATCCATCATGGCTGATGCAATGCGGCGGCTGCATACG
CTTGATCCGGCTACCTGCCCATTCGACCACCAAGCGAAACATCGCATCGAGCGAGCACGTACTCGGATGG
AAGCCGGTCTTGTCGATCAGGATGATCTGGACGAAGAGCATCAGGGGCTCGCGCCAGCCGAACTGTTCGC
CAGGCTCAAGGCGCGCATGCCCGACGGCGAGGATCTCGTCGTGACACATGGCGATGCCTGCTTGCCGAAT
ATCATGGTGGAAAATGGCCGCTTTTCTGGATTCATCGACTGTGGCCGGCTGGGTGTGGCGGACCGCTATC
AGGACATAGCGTTGGCTACCCGTGATATTGCTGAAGAGCTTGGCGGCGAATGGGCTGACCGCTTCCTCGT
GCTTTACGGTATCGCCGCTCCCGATTCGCAGCGCATCGCCTTCTATCGCCTTCTTGACGAGTTCTTCTGA
GCGGGACTCTGGGGTTCGGATCGATCCTCTAGCTAGAGTCGATCGACAAGCTCGAGTTTCTCCATAATAA
TGTGTGAGTAGTTCCCAGATAAGGGAATTAGGGTTCCTATAGGGTTTCGCTCATGTGTTGAGCATATAAG
AAACCCTTAGTATGTATTTGTATTTGTAAAATACTTCTATCAATAAAATTTCTAATTCCTAAAACCAAAA
TCCAGTACTAAAATCCAGATCCCCCGAATTAATTCGGCGTTAATTCAGTACATTAAAAACGTCCGCAATG
TGTTATTAAGTTGTCTAAGCGTCAATTTGTTTACACCACAATATATCCTGCCACCAGCCAGCCAACAGCT
CCCCGACCGGCAGCTCGGCACAAAATCACCACTCGATACAGGCAGCCCATCAGTCCGGGACGGCGTCAGC
GGGAGAGCCGTTGTAAGGCGGCAGACTTTGCTCATGTTACCGATGCTATTCGGAAGAACGGCAACTAAGC
TGCCGGGTTTGAAACACGGATGATCTCGCGGAGGGTAGCATGTTGATTGTAACGATGACAGAGCGTTGCT
GCCTGTGATCACCGCGGTTTCAAAATCGGCTCCGTCGATACTATGTTATACGCCAACTTTGAAAACAACT
TTGAAAAAGCTGTTTTCTGGTATTTAAGGTTTTAGAATGCAAGGAACAGTGAATTGGAGTTCGTCTTGTT
ATAATTAGCTTCTTGGGGTATCTTTAAATACTGTAGAAAAGAGGAAGGAAATAATAAATGGCTAAAATGA
GAATATCACCGGAATTGAAAAAACTGATCGAAAAATACCGCTGCGTAAAAGATACGGAAGGAATGTCTCC
TGCTAAGGTATATAAGCTGGTGGGAGAAAATGAAAACCTATATTTAAAAATGACGGACAGCCGGTATAAA
GGGACCACCTATGATGTGGAACGGGAAAAGGACATGATGCTATGGCTGGAAGGAAAGCTGCCTGTTCCAA
AGGTCCTGCACTTTGAACGGCATGATGGCTGGAGCAATCTGCTCATGAGTGAGGCCGATGGCGTCCTTTG
CTCGGAAGAGTATGAAGATGAACAAAGCCCTGAAAAGATTATCGAGCTGTATGCGGAGTGCATCAGGCTC
TTTCACTCCATCGACATATCGGATTGTCCCTATACGAATAGCTTAGACAGCCGCTTAGCCGAATTGGATT
ACTTACTGAATAACGATCTGGCCGATGTGGATTGCGAAAACTGGGAAGAAGACACTCCATTTAAAGATCC
GCGCGAGCTGTATGATTTTTTAAAGACGGAAAAGCCCGAAGAGGAACTTGTCTTTTCCCACGGCGACCTG
GGAGACAGCAACATCTTTGTGAAAGATGGCAAAGTAAGTGGCTTTATTGATCTTGGGAGAAGCGGCAGGG
CGGACAAGTGGTATGACATTGCCTTCTGCGTCCGGTCGATCAGGGAGGATATCGGGGAAGAACAGTATGT
CGAGCTATTTTTTGACTTACTGGGGATCAAGCCTGATTGGGAGAAAATAAAATATTATATTTTACTGGAT
GAATTGTTTTAGTACCTAGAATGCATGACCAAAATCCCTTAACGTGAGTTTTCGTTCCACTGAGCGCTGA
GAGATCCCCTCATAATTTCCCCAAAGCGTAACCATGTGTGAATAAATTTTGAGCTAGTAGGGTTGCAGCC
ACGAGTAAGTCTTCCCTTGTTATTGTGTAGCCAGAATGCCGCAAAACTTCCATGCCTAAGCGAACTGTTG
AGAGTACGTTTCGATTTCTGACTGTGTTAGCCTGGAAGTGCTTGTCCCAACCTTGTTTCTGAGCATGAAC
GCCCGCAAGCCAACATGTTAGTTGAAGCATCAGGGCGATTAGCAGCATGATATCAAAACGCTCTGAGCTG
CTCGTTCGGCTATGGCGTAGGCCTAGTCCGTAGGCAGGACTTTTCAAGTCTCGGAAGGTTTCTTCAATCT
GCATTCGCTTCGAATAGATATTAACAAGTTGTTTGGGTGTTCGAATTTCAACAGGTAAGTTAGTTGCTAG
AACCCATGGCTCCTTTGCCGACGCTGAGTAGATTTTAGGTGACGGGTGGTGACAATGAGTCCGTGTCGAG
CGCTGATTTTTTCGGCCTTTAGAGCGAGATTTATACAATAGAATTTGGCATGAGATTGGATTGCTTTTAG
TCAGCCTCTTATAGCCTAAAGTCTTTGAGTGACTAGATGACATATCATGTAAGTTGCTGATAGGTTTCCA
GTTTTCCGCTCCTAGGTCTGCATATTGTACTTTTCCTCTTACTCGACTTAACCAGTACCAACCCAGCTTC
TCAACGGATTTATACCATGGCACTTTAAAGCCAGCATCACTGACAATGAGCGGTGTGGTGTTACTCGGTA
GAATGCTCGCAAGGTCGGCTAGAAATTGGTCATGAGCTTTCTTTGAACATTGCTCTGAAAGCGGGAACGC
TTTCTCATAAAGAGTAACAGAACGACCGTGTAGTGCGACTGAAGCTCGCAATACCATAAGTCGTTTTTGC
TCACGAATATCAGACCAGTCAACAAGTACAATGGGCATCGTATTGCCCGAACAGATAAAGCTAGCATGCC
AACGGTATACAGCGAGTCGCTCTTTGTGGAGGTGACGATTACCTAACAATCGGTCGATTCGTTTGATGTT
ATGTTTTGTTCTCGCTTTGGTTGGCAGGTTACGGCCAAGTTCGGTAAGAGTGAGAGTTTTACAGTCAAGT
AATGCGTGGCAAGCCAACGTTAAGCTGTTGAGTCGTTTTAAGTGTAATTCGGGGCAGAATTGGTAAAGAG
AGTCGTGTAAAATATCGAGTTCGCACATCTTGTTGTCTGATTATTGATTTTTCGCGAAACCATTTGATCA
TATGACAAGATGTGTATCCACCTTAACTTAATGATTTTTACCAAAATCATTAGGGGATTCATCAGCACTG
AGCGTCAGACCCCGTAGAAAAGATCAAAGGATCTTCTTGAGATCCTTTTTTTCTGCGCGTAATCTGCTGC
TTGCAAACAAAAAAACCACCGCTACCAGCGGTGGTTTGTTTGCCGGATCAAGAGCTACCAACTCTTTTTC
CGAAGGTAACTGGCTTCAGCAGAGCGCAGATACCAAATACTGTCCTTCTAGTGTAGCCGTAGTTAGGCCA
CCACTTCAAGAACTCTGTAGCACCGCCTACATACCTCGCTCTGCTAATCCTGTTACCAGTGGCTGCTGCC
AGTGGCGATAAGTCGTGTCTTACCGGGTTGGACTCAAGACGATAGTTACCGGATAAGGCGCAGCGGTCGG
GCTGAACGGGGGGTTCGTGCACACAGCCCAGCTTGGAGCGAACGACCTACACCGAACTGAGATACCTACA
GCGTGAGCTATGAGAAAGCGCCACGCTTCCCGAAGGGAGAAAGGCGGACAGGTATCCGGTAAGCGGCAGG
GTCGGAACAGGAGAGCGCACGAGGGAGCTTCCAGGGGGAAACGCCTGGTATCTTTATAGTCCTGTCGGGT
TTCGCCACCTCTGACTTGAGCGTCGATTTTTGTGATGCTCGTCAGGGGGGCGGAGCCTATGGAAAAACGC
CAGCAACGCGGCCTTTTTACGGTTCCTGGCCTTTTGCTGGCCTTTTGCTCACATGTTCTTTCCTGCGTTA
TCCCCTGATTCTGTGGATAACCGTATTACCGCCTTTGAGTGAGCTGATACCGCTCGCCGCAGCCGAACGA
CCGAGCGCAGCGAGTCAGTGAGCGAGGAAGCGGAAGAGCGCCTGATGCGGTATTTTCTCCTTACGCATCT
GTGCGGTATTTCACACCGCATATGGTGCACTCTCAGTACAATCTGCTCTGATGCCGCATAGTTAAGCCAG
TATACACTCCGCTATCGCTACGTGACTGGGTCATGGCTGCGCCCCGACACCCGCCAACACCCGCTGACGC
GCCCTGACGGGCTTGTCTGCTCCCGGCATCCGCTTACAGACAAGCTGTGACCGTCTCCGGGAGCTGCATG
TGTCAGAGGTTTTCACCGTCATCACCGAAACGCGCGAGGCAGGGTGCCTTGATGTGGGCGCCGGCGGTCG
AGTGGCGACGGCGCGGCTTGTCCGCGCCCTGGTAGATTGCCTGGCCGTAGGCCAGCCATTTTTGAGCGGC
CAGCGGCCGCGATAGGCCGACGCGAAGCGGCGGGGCGTAGGGAGCGCAGCGACCGAAGGGTAGGCGCTTT
TTGCAGCTCTTCGGCTGTGCGCTGGCCAGACAGTTATGCACAGGCCAGGCGGGTTTTAAGAGTTTTAATA
AGTTTTAAAGAGTTTTAGGCGGAAAAATCGCCTTTTTTCTCTTTTATATCAGTCACTTACATGTGTGACC
GGTTCCCAATGTACGGCTTTGGGTTCCCAATGTACGGGTTCCGGTTCCCAATGTACGGCTTTGGGTTCCC
AATGTACGTGCTATCCACAGGAAACAGACCTTTTCGACCTTTTTCCCCTGCTAGGGCAATTTGCCCTAGC
ATCTGCTCCGTACATTAGGAACCGGCGGATGCTTCGCCCTCGATCAGGTTGCGGTAGCGCATGACTAGGA
TCGGGCCAGCCTGCCCCGCCTCCTCCTTCAAATCGTACTCCGGCAGGTCATTTGACCCGATCAGCTTGCG
CACGGTGAAACAGAACTTCTTGAACTCTCCGGCGCTGCCACTGCGTTCGTAGATCGTCTTGAACAACCAT
CTGGCTTCTGCCTTGCCTGCGGCGCGGCGTGCCAGGCGGTAGAGAAAACGGCCGATGCCGGGATCGATCA
AAAAGTAATCGGGGTGAACCGTCAGCACGTCCGGGTTCTTGCCTTCTGTGATCTCGCGGTACATCCAATC
AGCTAGCTCGATCTCGATGTACTCCGGCCGCCCGGTTTCGCTCTTTACGATCTTGTAGCGGCTAATCAAG
GCTTCACCCTCGGATACCGTCACCAGGCGGCCGTTCTTGGCCTTCTTCGTACGCTGCATGGCAACGTGCG
TGGTGTTTAACCGAATGCAGGTTTCTACCAGGTCGTCTTTCTGCTTTCCGCCATCGGCTCGCCGGCAGAA
CTTGAGTACGTCCGCAACGTGTGGACGGAACACGCGGCCGGGCTTGTCTCCCTTCCCTTCCCGGTATCGG
TTCATGGATTCGGTTAGATGGGAAACCGCCATCAGTACCAGGTCGTAATCCCACACACTGGCCATGCCGG
CCGGCCCTGCGGAAACCTCTACGTGCCCGTCTGGAAGCTCGTAGCGGATCACCTCGCCAGCTCGTCGGTC
ACGCTTCGACAGACGGAAAACGGCCACGTCCATGATGCTGCGACTATCGCGGGTGCCCACGTCATAGAGC
ATCGGAACGAAAAAATCTGGTTGCTCGTCGCCCTTGGGCGGCTTCCTAATCGACGGCGCACCGGCTGCCG
GCGGTTGCCGGGATTCTTTGCGGATTCGATCAGCGGCCGCTTGCCACGATTCACCGGGGCGTGCTTCTGC
CTCGATGCGTTGCCGCTGGGCGGCCTGCGCGGCCTTCAACTTCTCCACCAGGTCATCACCCAGCGCCGCG
CCGATTTGTACCGGGCCGGATGGTTTGCGACCGCTCACGCCGATTCCTCGGGCTTGGGGGTTCCAGTGCC
ATTGCAGGGCCGGCAGGCAACCCAGCCGCTTACGCCTGGCCAACCGCCCGTTCCTCCACACATGGGGCAT
TCCACGGCGTCGGTGCCTGGTTGTTCTTGATTTTCCATGCCGCCTCCTTTAGCCGCTAAAATTCATCTAC
TCATTTATTCATTTGCTCATTTACTCTGGTAGCTGCGCGATGTATTCAGATAGCAGCTCGGTAATGGTCT
TGCCTTGGCGTACCGCGTACATCTTCAGCTTGGTGTGATCCTCCGCCGGCAACTGAAAGTTGACCCGCTT
CATGGCTGGCGTGTCTGCCAGGCTGGCCAACGTTGCAGCCTTGCTGCTGCGTGCGCTCGGACGGCCGGCA
CTTAGCGTGTTTGTGCTTTTGCTCATTTTCTCTTTACCTCATTAACTCAAATGAGTTTTGATTTAATTTC
AGCGGCCAGCGCCTGGACCTCGCGGGCAGCGTCGCCCTCGGGTTCTGATTCAAGAACGGTTGTGCCGGCG
GCGGCAGTGCCTGGGTAGCTCACGCGCTGCGTGATACGGGACTCAAGAATGGGCAGCTCGTACCCGGCCA
GCGCCTCGGCAACCTCACCGCCGATGCGCGTGCCTTTGATCGCCCGCGACACGACAAAGGCCGCTTGTAG
CCTTCCATCCGTGACCTCAATGCGCTGCTTAACCAGCTCCACCAGGTCGGCGGTGGCCCATATGTCGTAA
GGGCTTGGCTGCACCGGAATCAGCACGAAGTCGGCTGCCTTGATCGCGGACACAGCCAAGTCCGCCGCCT
GGGGCGCTCCGTCGATCACTACGAAGTCGCGCCGGCCGATGGCCTTCACGTCGCGGTCAATCGTCGGGCG
GTCGATGCCGACAACGGTTAGCGGTTGATCTTCCCGCACGGCCGCCCAATCGCGGGCACTGCCCTGGGGA
TCGGAATCGACTAACAGAACATCGGCCCCGGCGAGTTGCAGGGCGCGGGCTAGATGGGTTGCGATGGTCG
TCTTGCCTGACCCGCCTTTCTGGTTAAGTACAGCGATAACCTTCATGCGTTCCCCTTGCGTATTTGTTTA
TTTACTCATCGCATCATATACGCAGCGACCGCATGACGCAAGCTGTTTTACTCAAATACACATCACCTTT
TTAGACGGCGGCGCTCGGTTTCTTCAGCGGCCAAGCTGGCCGGCCAGGCCGCCAGCTTGGCATCAGACAA
ACCGGCCAGGATTTCATGCAGCCGCACGGTTGAGACGTGCGCGGGCGGCTCGAACACGTACCCGGCCGCG
ATCATCTCCGCCTCGATCTCTTCGGTAATGAAAAACGGTTCGTCCTGGCCGTCCTGGTGCGGTTTCATGC
TTGTTCCTCTTGGCGTTCATTCTCGGCGGCCGCCAGGGCGTCGGCCTCGGTCAATGCGTCCTCACGGAAG
GCACCGCGCCGCCTGGCCTCGGTGGGCGTCACTTCCTCGCTGCGCTCAAGTGCGCGGTACAGGGTCGAGC
GATGCACGCCAAGCAGTGCAGCCGCCTCTTTCACGGTGCGGCCTTCCTGGTCGATCAGCTCGCGGGCGTG
CGCGATCTGTGCCGGGGTGAGGGTAGGGCGGGGGCCAAACTTCACGCCTCGGGCCTTGGCGGCCTCGCGC
CCGCTCCGGGTGCGGTCGATGATTAGGGAACGCTCGAACTCGGCAATGCCGGCGAACACGGTCAACACCA
TGCGGCCGGCCGGCGTGGTGGTGTCGGCCCACGGCTCTGCCAGGCTACGCAGGCCCGCGCCGGCCTCCTG
GATGCGCTCGGCAATGTCCAGTAGGTCGCGGGTGCTGCGGGCCAGGCGGTCTAGCCTGGTCACTGTCACA
ACGTCGCCAGGGCGTAGGTGGTCAAGCATCCTGGCCAGCTCCGGGCGGTCGCGCCTGGTGCCGGTGATCT
TCTCGGAAAACAGCTTGGTGCAGCCGGCCGCGTGCAGTTCGGCCCGTTGGTTGGTCAAGTCCTGGTCGTC
GGTGCTGACGCGGGCATAGCCCAGCAGGCCAGCGGCGGCGCTCTTGTTCATGGCGTAATGTCTCCGGTTC
TAGTCGCAAGTATTCTACTTTATGCGACTAAAACACGCGACAAGAAAACGCCAGGAAAAGGGCAGGGCGG
CAGCCTGTCGCGTAACTTAGGACTTGTGCGACATGTCGTTTTCAGAAGACGGCTGCACTGAACGTCAGAA
GCCGACTGCACTATAGCAGCGGAGGGGTTGGATCAAAGTACTTTGATCCCGAGGGGAACCCTGTGGTTGG
CATGCACATACAAATGGACGAACGGATAAACCTTTTCACGCCCTTTTAAATATCCGATTATTCTAATAAA
CGCTCTTTTCTCTTAG
Features (pLannotate 1.2.2; 31 found; start..end, strand, type, name):
      1..25      -  misc_feature   RB T-DNA repeat: right border repeat from nopaline C58 T-DNA
    424..460     +  ncRNA          PK1-TEV CVMV: Accession: RF01102 - 5'-leader pseudoknot of TEV/CVMV
    531..1238    +  CDS            mCherry: mCherry is a basic (constitutively fluorescent) red fluorescent protein published in 2004, derived from Discosoma sp.. It is reported to be a very rapidly-maturing monomer with low acid sensitivity.
   1308..1465    +  polyA_signal   CaMV poly(A) signal (fragment): cauliflower mosaic virus polyadenylation signal
   1919..1942    +  promoter       Pc promoter (fragment): intI1 (promoter lies within the coding sequence); class 1 integron promoter
   2118..2174    +  CDS            GmR (fragment): gentamycin acetyltransferase; aacC1; confers resistance to gentamycin
   2185..2972    +  CDS            SmR (fragment): aminoglycoside adenylyltransferase (Murphy, 1985); aadA; confers resistance to spectinomycin and streptomycin
   3124..3199    +  misc_RNA       gRNA scaffold: guide RNA scaffold for the Streptococcus pyogenes CRISPR/Cas9 system
   3432..3803    +  CDS            HST (fragment): HSTC_ARATH - Also known as HPT2, VTE2-2. Experimental evidence at protein level: Swiss-Prot protein existence level 1. Involved in the synthesis of plastoquinone-9. Can use both homogentisic acid and 2,5-dihydroxyphenylacetic acid gamma-lactone as prenyl acceptors, and solanesyl diphosphate > farnesyl diphosphate > geranylgeranyl diphosphate >> phytyl diphosphate as prenyl donors. Do not catalyze the decardoxylation of homogentisate uncoupled from prenylation. From Arabidopsis thaliana (Mouse-ear cress).
   3955..4038    +  CDS            HST (fragment): HSTC_ARATH - Also known as HPT2, VTE2-2. Experimental evidence at protein level: Swiss-Prot protein existence level 1. Involved in the synthesis of plastoquinone-9. Can use both homogentisic acid and 2,5-dihydroxyphenylacetic acid gamma-lactone as prenyl acceptors, and solanesyl diphosphate > farnesyl diphosphate > geranylgeranyl diphosphate >> phytyl diphosphate as prenyl donors. Do not catalyze the decardoxylation of homogentisate uncoupled from prenylation. From Arabidopsis thaliana (Mouse-ear cress).
   4304..4378    +  CDS            HST (fragment): HSTC_ARATH - Also known as HPT2, VTE2-2. Experimental evidence at protein level: Swiss-Prot protein existence level 1. Involved in the synthesis of plastoquinone-9. Can use both homogentisic acid and 2,5-dihydroxyphenylacetic acid gamma-lactone as prenyl acceptors, and solanesyl diphosphate > farnesyl diphosphate > geranylgeranyl diphosphate >> phytyl diphosphate as prenyl donors. Do not catalyze the decardoxylation of homogentisate uncoupled from prenylation. From Arabidopsis thaliana (Mouse-ear cress).
   5470..5489    +  CDS            2xFLAG (fragment): two tandem FLAG® epitope tags
   5545..9645    +  CDS            cas9: CAS9_STRP1 - Also known as csn1 From Streptococcus pyogenes serotype M1.
   9703..10326   +  terminator     E9 terminator: terminator and polyadenylation signal from the pea rbcS-E9 gene
  10361..10383   -  protein_bind   lac operator (fragment): The lac repressor binds to the lac operator to inhibit transcription in E. coli. This inhibition can be relieved by adding lactose or isopropyl-β-D-thiogalactopyranoside (IPTG). lac repressor encoded by lacI
  10387..10417   -  promoter       lac promoter: promoter for the E. coli lac operon
  10432..10453   -  protein_bind   CAP binding site: CAP binding activates transcription in the presence of cAMP. E. coli catabolite activator protein
  10466..10554   -  CDS            lacI (fragment): lac repressor; lacI; The lac repressor binds to the lac operator to inhibit transcription in E. coli. This inhibition can be relieved by adding lactose or isopropyl-β-D-thiogalactopyranoside (IPTG).
  10644..11320   +  promoter       CaMV 35S promoter (enhanced): cauliflower mosaic virus 35S promoter with a duplicated enhancer region
  11388..12180   +  CDS            NeoR/KanR (fragment): aminoglycoside phosphotransferase from Tn5; aph(3')-II (or nptII); confers resistance to neomycin, kanamycin, and G418 (Geneticin®)
  12237..12411   +  polyA_signal   CaMV poly(A) signal: cauliflower mosaic virus polyadenylation signal
  12489..12513   -  misc_feature   LB T-DNA repeat: left border repeat from nopaline C58 T-DNA
  12938..13732   +  CDS            KanR: aminoglycoside phosphotransferase; aphA-3; confers resistance to kanamycin
  15000..15069   +  ncRNA          RNA-OUT: Accession: RF00240 - RNA-OUT
  15157..15745   +  rep_origin     ori: high-copy-number ColE1/pMB1/pBR322/pUC origin of replication
  15931..16071   -  misc_feature   bom: basis of mobility region from pBR322
  16173..16212   -  CDS            rop (fragment): Rop protein, which maintains plasmids at low copy number; rop
  16415..16609   -  rep_origin     pVS1 oriV: origin of replication for the Pseudomonas plasmid pVS1 (Heeb et al., 2000)
  16675..17748   -  CDS            pVS1 RepA: replication protein from the Pseudomonas plasmid pVS1 (Heeb et al., 2000)
  18177..18806   -  CDS            pVS1 StaA: stability protein from the Pseudomonas plasmid pVS1 (Heeb et al., 2000)
  19366..19767   -  CDS            Y4CG_SINFN (fragment): Protein inferred from homology: Swiss-Prot protein existence level 3. From Sinorhizobium fredii (strain NBRC 101917 / NGR234).
