[The description below was written by a language model from this plasmid's Addgene catalogue record and pLannotate feature annotations shown in this document.]
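Description:
pHEE-R-kan5A9si is an empty-backbone binary T-DNA vector of about 20 kb, derived from pHEE401E and designed for CRISPR/Cas9 multi-gene knockout in Arabidopsis. Outside the T-DNA borders it carries a high-copy ColE1/pUC-type origin with the pBR322 bom site for propagation in E. coli. It also carries the pVS1 oriV, RepA and StaA functions, which in binary vectors of this type support replication and stable maintenance in Agrobacterium. An aphA-3 kanamycin resistance gene provides bacterial selection.

Between the nopaline-type right and left border repeats lie three functional modules. Near the right border is an mCherry coding sequence followed by a CaMV poly(A) fragment, which serves as the red fluorescent seed marker described in the record; its promoter is not annotated in the feature table. Next comes a spectinomycin/streptomycin resistance (aadA) segment immediately upstream of an S. pyogenes gRNA scaffold. This looks like a replaceable stuffer at the guide cloning position, where one or more sgRNA units would be inserted, although the record does not name the cloning sites or the sgRNA promoter. Downstream, a FLAG-tagged Cas9 is terminated by the pea rbcS-E9 terminator. According to the catalogue entry, it is driven by the RPS5A promoter and contains a single intron from Arabidopsis UBQ10. Neither element is annotated directly, and the HST fragments called upstream of Cas9 probably reflect Arabidopsis genomic sequence carried in that promoter region. Finally, an enhanced CaMV 35S promoter drives nptII with a CaMV poly(A) signal, giving kanamycin selection of transformed plants.

Having both kanamycin resistance and seed fluorescence allows transformants to be selected. The fluorescence could in principle also help identify transgene-free progeny, though the record does not state this use.
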