Addgene plasmid #222836: pHEE-R-kan5A9si
Purpose: (Empty Backbone) CRISPR/Cas9 for multi-gene knockout in Arabidopsis (single intron-containing Cas9, RPS5A promoter, kanamycin and red fluorescent seed selection)
Depositing lab: Hidenori Takeuchi. Depositing organization: Nagoya University.
Backbone
  Vector backbone: pHEE401E
  Vector type: CRISPR
  Selectable markers: mCherry
Growth in bacteria
  Bacterial resistance: Kanamycin, 50 μg/mL
  Growth temperature: 37°C
  Growth strain: DH5alpha
  Copy number: High Copy
Gene/Insert
  Gene/Insert name: None
Terms and licenses: Academic/Nonprofit Terms; Industry Terms: Not Available to Industry
Depositor comments: UBQ10 single intron (from A. thaliana (mustard weed))
How to cite: pHEE-R-kan5A9si was a gift from Hidenori Takeuchi (Addgene plasmid # 222836 ; http://n2t.net/addgene:222836 ; RRID:Addgene_222836)
